Addgene plasmid #190808: FUGW-APOE-E3-T2A-mCherry
Purpose: Express APOE E3 allele from Ubiquitin C promoter, co-expressing mCherry
Depositing lab: Ronald Hart. Depositing organization: Rutgers, The State University of New Jersey.
Backbone
  Vector backbone: FUGW
  Backbone size w/o insert (bp): 9205
  Vector type: Lentiviral
Growth in bacteria
  Bacterial resistance: Ampicillin, 100 μg/mL
  Growth temperature: 30°C
  Growth strain: NEB Stable
  Copy number: High Copy
Gene/Insert
  Gene/Insert name: APOE
  Species: H. sapiens (human)
  Insert size (bp): 1749
  Mutation: E3
  Entrez Gene: APOE (a.k.a. AD2, APO-E, ApoE4, LDLCQ5, LPG)
  Promoter: Ubi C
  Cloning method: Gibson Cloning
Terms and licenses: Academic/Nonprofit Terms; Industry Terms: Not Available to Industry
Depositor comments: E3: rs429358-T and rs7412-C
How to cite: FUGW-APOE-E3-T2A-mCherry was a gift from Ronald Hart (Addgene plasmid # 190808 ; http://n2t.net/addgene:190808 ; RRID:Addgene_190808)
