[The description below was written by a language model from this plasmid's Addgene catalogue record and pLannotate feature annotations shown in this document.]
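Description:
FUGW-APOE-E3-T2A-mCherry is a lentiviral transfer plasmid built on the FUGW backbone for expressing the human apolipoprotein E E3 allele together with a red fluorescent marker in mammalian cells. The sequenced record is about 10.95 kb. It is maintained in E. coli through a high-copy ColE1/pUC-type origin with ampicillin resistance (AmpR), and an f1 origin is also present. The backbone additionally carries a cassette in which SV40 and EM7 promoters drive BleoR, followed by an SV40 poly(A) signal. This cassette lies outside the LTR-flanked region, so it would not be packaged into virus.

The viral genome is transcribed from a CMV enhancer/promoter fused to a truncated HIV-1 5' LTR. Downstream of this come the Ψ packaging signal with a partial gag sequence, the Rev response element for Rev-dependent nuclear export, and the cPPT/CTS, which aids nuclear import of the provirus. The internal human ubiquitin C promoter drives a single open reading frame consisting of APOE, a T2A peptide and mCherry. Ribosomal skipping at the T2A yields separate APOE and mCherry polypeptides, so red fluorescence marks cells that express the transgene. A WPRE after the reading frame enhances transcript stability and expression. It is followed by a second truncated LTR, annotated with an adjacent nef fragment, which serves as the 3' LTR, and then by a bGH poly(A) signal.

The depositor defines the E3 allele as rs429358-T and rs7412-C. The construct is intended for constitutive APOE3 expression with visual tracking of transduced cells. No packaging or envelope functions are annotated, so virus production would require these to be supplied from separate plasmids.
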