Features (pLannotate 1.2.2; 32 found; start..end, strand, type, name):
      1..1212    +  promoter       UbC promoter: human ubiquitin C promoter
   1242..2192    +  CDS            APOE: APOE_HUMAN - Experimental evidence at protein level: Swiss-Prot protein existence level 1. (Microbial infection) Through its interaction with HCV envelope glycoprotein E2, participates in the attachment of HCV to HSPGs and other receptors (LDLr, VLDLr, and SR-B1) on the cell surface and to the assembly, maturation and infectivity of HCV viral particles (PubMed:25122793, PubMed:29695434). This interaction is probably promoted via the up-regulation of cellular autophagy by the virus (PubMed:29695434). From Homo sapiens (Human).
   2193..2245    +  CDS            T2A (fragment): 2A peptide from Thosea asigna virus capsid protein Eukaryotic ribosomes fail to insert a peptide bond between the Gly and Pro residues, yielding separate polypeptides.
   2280..2987    +  CDS            mCherry: mCherry is a basic (constitutively fluorescent) red fluorescent protein published in 2004, derived from Discosoma sp.. It is reported to be a very rapidly-maturing monomer with low acid sensitivity.
   3002..3025    +  misc_feature   MCS (fragment): pBluescript multiple cloning site
   3025..3613    +  misc_feature   WPRE: woodchuck hepatitis virus posttranscriptional regulatory element
   3550..4131    +  CDS            nef (fragment): NEF_HV1H2 - Experimental evidence at protein level: Swiss-Prot protein existence level 1. Extracellular Nef protein targets CD4(+) T-lymphocytes for apoptosis by interacting with CXCR4 surface receptors. From Human immunodeficiency virus type 1 group M subtype B (isolate HXB2) (HIV-1).
   4138..4318    +  LTR            5' LTR (truncated): truncated 5' long terminal repeat (LTR) from HIV-1
   4350..4574    +  polyA_signal   bGH poly(A) signal: bovine growth hormone polyadenylation signal
   4578..4599    +  promoter       SV40 promoter (fragment): SV40 enhancer and early promoter
   4620..5048    +  rep_origin     f1 ori (sequence partly withheld): f1 bacteriophage origin of replication; arrow indicates direction of (+) strand synthesis
   5062..5391    +  promoter       SV40 promoter: SV40 enhancer and early promoter
   5439..5486    +  promoter       EM7 promoter: synthetic bacterial promoter&nbsp
   5505..5879    +  CDS            BleoR: antibiotic-binding protein; Sh ble from Streptoalloteichus hindustanus; confers resistance to bleomycin, phleomycin, and Zeocin™
   5889..6014    +  CDS            ble (fragment): BLE_KLEPN - Experimental evidence at protein level: Swiss-Prot protein existence level 1. Binding protein with a strong affinity to the bleomycin family of antibiotics. Binds to CL990; an antimitotic-antibiotic compound. From Klebsiella pneumoniae.
   6009..6130    +  polyA_signal   SV40 poly(A) signal: SV40 polyadenylation signal
   6201..6223    -  protein_bind   lac operator (fragment): The lac repressor binds to the lac operator to inhibit transcription in E. coli. This inhibition can be relieved by adding lactose or isopropyl-β-D-thiogalactopyranoside (IPTG). lac repressor encoded by lacI
   6227..6257    -  promoter       lac promoter: promoter for the E. coli lac operon
   6272..6293    -  protein_bind   CAP binding site: CAP binding activates transcription in the presence of cAMP. E. coli catabolite activator protein
   6306..6398    -  CDS            lacI (fragment): lac repressor; lacI; The lac repressor binds to the lac operator to inhibit transcription in E. coli. This inhibition can be relieved by adding lactose or isopropyl-β-D-thiogalactopyranoside (IPTG).
   6581..7169    -  rep_origin     ori: high-copy-number ColE1/pMB1/pBR322/pUC origin of replication
   7340..8200    -  CDS            AmpR: β-lactamase; bla; confers resistance to ampicillin, carbenicillin, and related antibiotics
   8201..8305    -  promoter       AmpR promoter: bla
   8364..8416    -  misc_feature   bom (fragment): basis of mobility region from pBR322
   8571..8950    +  enhancer       CMV enhancer: human cytomegalovirus immediate early enhancer
   8951..9150    +  promoter       CMV promoter: human cytomegalovirus (CMV) immediate early promoter
   9168..9348    +  LTR            5' LTR (truncated): truncated 5' long terminal repeat (LTR) from HIV-1
   9395..9520    +  misc_feature   HIV-1 Ψ: packaging signal of human immunodeficiency virus type 1
   9504..9867    +  CDS            HIV-1 gag (fragment): gag protein from human immunodeficiency virus 1; gag
  10013..10246   +  misc_feature   RRE: The Rev response element (RRE) of HIV-1 allows for Rev-dependent mRNA export from the nucleus to the cytoplasm.
  10623..10723   +  CDS            Rev (fragment): human immunodeficiency virus 1 (HIV-1) Rev protein; rev; enhances nuclear export of unspliced and incompletely spliced viral mRNAs
  10773..10890   +  misc_feature   cPPT/CTS: central polypurine tract and central termination sequence of HIV-1
>Addgene plasmid #190808 | FUGW-APOE-E3-T2A-mCherry | addgene full sequence | sequence record 372853 | Addgene NGS Result
GGCCTCCGCGCCGGGTTTTGGCGCCTCCCGCGGGCGCCCCCCTCCTCACGGCGAGCGCTGCCACGTCAGA
CGAAGGGCGCAGCGAGCGTCCTGATCCTTCCGCCCGGACGCTCAGGACAGCGGCCCGCTGCTCATAAGAC
TCGGCCTTAGAACCCCAGTATCAGCAGAAGGACATTTTAGGACGGGACTTGGGTGACTCTAGGGCACTGG
TTTTCTTTCCAGAGAGCGGAACAGGCGAGGAAAAGTAGTCCCTTCTCGGCGATTCTGCGGAGGGATCTCC
GTGGGGCGGTGAACGCCGATGATTATATAAGGACGCGCCGGGTGTGGCACAGCTAGTTCCGTCGCAGCCG
GGATTTGGGTCGCGGTTCTTGTTTGTGGATCGCTGTGATCGTCACTTGGTGAGTAGCGGGCTGCTGGGCT
GGCCGGGGCTTTCGTGGCCGCCGGGCCGCTCGGTGGGACGGAAGCGTGTGGAGAGACCGCCAAGGGCTGT
AGTCTGGGTCCGCGAGCAAGGTTGCCCTGAACTGGGGGTTGGGGGGAGCGCAGCAAAATGGCGGCTGTTC
CCGAGTCTTGAATGGAAGACGCTTGTGAGGCGGGCTGTGAGGTCGTTGAAACAAGGTGGGGGGCATGGTG
GGCGGCAAGAACCCAAGGTCTTGAGGCCTTCGCTAATGCGGGAAAGCTCTTATTCGGGTGAGATGGGCTG
GGGCACCATCTGGGGACCCTGACGTGAAGTTTGTCACTGACTGGAGAACTCGGTTTGTCGTCTGTTGCGG
GGGCGGCAGTTATGGCGGTGCCGTTGGGCAGTGCACCCGTACCTTTGGGAGCGCGCGCCCTCGTCGTGTC
GTGACGTCACCCGTTCTGTTGGCTTATAATGCAGGGTGGGGCCACCTGCCGGTAGGTGTGCGGTAGGCTT
TTCTCCGTCGCAGGACGCAGGGTTCGGGCCTAGGGTAGGCTCTCCTGAATCGACAGGCGCCGGACCTCTG
GTGAGGGGAGGGATAAGTGAGGCGTCAGTTTCTTTGGTCGGTTTTATGTACCTATCTTCTTAAGTAGCTG
AAGCTCCGGTTTTGAACTATGCGCTCGGGGTTGGCGAGTGTGTTTTGTGAAGTTTTTTAGGCACCTTTTG
AAATGTAATCATTTGGGTCAATATGTAATTTTCAGTGTTAGACTAGTAAATTGTCCGCTAAATTCTGGCC
GTTTTTGGCTTTTTTGTTAGACGAAGCTTGGGCTGCAGGTCGACTACCACCATGAAGGTTCTGTGGGCTG
CGTTGCTGGTCACATTCCTGGCAGGATGCCAGGCCAAGGTGGAGCAAGCGGTGGAGACAGAGCCGGAGCC
CGAGCTGCGCCAGCAGACCGAGTGGCAGAGCGGCCAGCGCTGGGAACTGGCACTGGGTCGCTTTTGGGAT
TACCTGCGCTGGGTGCAGACACTGTCTGAGCAGGTGCAGGAGGAGCTGCTCAGCTCCCAGGTCACCCAGG
AACTGAGGGCGCTGATGGACGAGACCATGAAGGAGTTGAAGGCCTACAAATCGGAACTGGAGGAACAACT
GACCCCGGTGGCGGAGGAGACGCGGGCACGGCTGTCCAAGGAGCTGCAGGCGGCGCAGGCCCGGCTGGGC
GCGGACATGGAGGACGTGTGCGGCCGCCTGGTGCAGTACCGCGGCGAGGTGCAGGCCATGCTCGGCCAGA
GCACCGAGGAGCTGCGGGTGCGCCTCGCCTCCCACCTGCGCAAGCTGCGTAAGCGGCTCCTCCGCGATGC
CGATGACCTGCAGAAGCGCCTGGCAGTGTACCAGGCCGGGGCCCGCGAGGGCGCCGAGCGCGGCCTCAGC
GCCATCCGCGAGCGCCTGGGGCCCCTGGTGGAACAGGGCCGCGTGCGGGCCGCCACTGTGGGCTCCCTGG
CCGGCCAGCCGCTACAGGAGCGGGCCCAGGCCTGGGGCGAGCGGCTGCGCGCGCGGATGGAGGAGATGGG
CAGCCGGACCCGCGACCGCCTGGACGAGGTGAAGGAGCAGGTGGCGGAGGTGCGCGCCAAGCTGGAGGAG
CAGGCCCAGCAGATACGCCTGCAGGCCGAGGCCTTCCAGGCCCGCCTCAAGAGCTGGTTCGAGCCCCTGG
TGGAAGACATGCAGCGCCAGTGGGCCGGGCTGGTGGAGAAGGTGCAGGCTGCCGTGGGCACCAGCGCCGC
CCCTGTGCCCAGCGACAATCACGAGGGCAGGGGAAGTCTTCTAACATGCGGGGACGTGGAGGAAAATCCC
GGCCCTCTAGAGATGGCTCCAAAGAAGAAGCGTAAGGTAATGGTGAGCAAGGGCGAGGAGGACAACATGG
CCATCATCAAGGAGTTCATGCGCTTCAAGGTGCACATGGAGGGCTCCGTGAACGGCCGCGAGTTCGAGAT
CGAGGGCGAGGGCGAGGGCCGCCCCTACGAGGGCACCCAGACCGCCAAGCTGAAGGTGACCAAGGGCGGC
CCCCTGCCCTTCGCCTGGGACATCCTGTCCCCTCAGTTCATGTACGGCTCCAAGGCCTACGTGAAGCACC
CCGCCGACATCCCCGACTACTTGAAGCTGTCCTTCCCCGAGGGCTTCAAGTGGGAGCGCGTGATGAACTT
CGAGGACGGCGGCGTGGTGACCGTGACCCAGGACTCCTCCCTGCAGGACGGCGAGTTCATCTACAAGGTG
AAGCTGCGCGGCACCAACTTCCCCTCCGACGGCCCCGTAATGCAGAAGAAGACCATGGGCTGGGAGGCCT
CCTCCGAGCGGATGTACCCCGAGGACGGCGCCCTGAAGGGCGAGATCAAGCAGAGGCTGAAGCTGAAGGA
CGGCGGCCACTACGACGCCGAGGTCAAGACCACCTACAAGGCCAAGAAGCCCGTGCAGCTGCCCGGCGCC
TACAACGTCAACATCAAGCTGGACATCACCTCCCACAACGAGGACTACACCATCGTGGAACAGTACGAGC
GCGCCGAGGGCCGCCACTCCACCGGCGGCATGGACGAGCTGTACAAGTAAATTAAGCTAGTAATTCGATA
TCAAGCTTATCGATAATCAACCTCTGGATTACAAAATTTGTGAAAGATTGACTGGTATTCTTAACTATGT
TGCTCCTTTTACGCTATGTGGATACGCTGCTTTAATGCCTTTGTATCATGCTATTGCTTCCCGTATGGCT
TTCATTTTCTCCTCCTTGTATAAATCCTGGTTGCTGTCTCTTTATGAGGAGTTGTGGCCCGTTGTCAGGC
AACGTGGCGTGGTGTGCACTGTGTTTGCTGACGCAACCCCCACTGGTTGGGGCATTGCCACCACCTGTCA
GCTCCTTTCCGGGACTTTCGCTTTCCCCCTCCCTATTGCCACGGCGGAACTCATCGCCGCCTGCCTTGCC
CGCTGCTGGACAGGGGCTCGGCTGTTGGGCACTGACAATTCCGTGGTGTTGTCGGGGAAATCATCGTCCT
TTCCTTGGCTGCTCGCCTGTGTTGCCACCTGGATTCTGCGCGGGACGTCCTTCTGCTACGTCCCTTCGGC
CCTCAATCCAGCGGACCTTCCTTCCCGCGGCCTGCTGCCGGCTCTGCGGCCTCTTCCGCGTCTTCGCCTT
CGCCCTCAGACGAGTCGGATCTCCCTTTGGGCCGCCTCCCCGCATCGATACCGTCGACCTCGAGACCTAG
AAAAACATGGAGCAATCACAAGTAGCAATACAGCAGCTACCAATGCTGATTGTGCCTGGCTAGAAGCACA
AGAGGAGGAGGAGGTGGGTTTTCCAGTCACACCTCAGGTACCTTTAAGACCAATGACTTACAAGGCAGCT
GTAGATCTTAGCCACTTTTTAAAAGAAAAGGGGGGACTGGAAGGGCTAATTCACTCCCAACGAAGACAAG
ATATCCTTGATCTGTGGATCTACCACACACAAGGCTACTTCCCTGATTGGCAGAACTACACACCAGGGCC
AGGGATCAGATATCCACTGACCTTTGGATGGTGCTACAAGCTAGTACCAGTTGAGCAAGAGAAGGTAGAA
GAAGCCAATGAAGGAGAGAACACCCGCTTGTTACACCCTGTGAGCCTGCATGGGATGGATGACCCGGAGA
GAGAAGTATTAGAGTGGAGGTTTGACAGCCGCCTAGCATTTCATCACATGGCCCGAGAGCTGCATCCGGA
CTGTACTGGGTCTCTCTGGTTAGACCAGATCTGAGCCTGGGAGCTCTCTGGCTAACTAGGGAACCCACTG
CTTAAGCCTCAATAAAGCTTGCCTTGAGTGCTTCAAGTAGTGTGTGCCCGTCTGTTGTGTGACTCTGGTA
ACTAGAGATCCCTCAGACCCTTTTAGTCAGTGTGGAAAATCTCTAGCAGGGCCCGTTTAAACCCGCTGAT
CAGCCTCGACTGTGCCTTCTAGTTGCCAGCCATCTGTTGTTTGCCCCTCCCCCGTGCCTTCCTTGACCCT
GGAAGGTGCCACTCCCACTGTCCTTTCCTAATAAAATGAGGAAATTGCATCGCATTGTCTGAGTAGGTGT
CATTCTATTCTGGGGGGTGGGGTGGGGCAGGACAGCAAGGGGGAGGATTGGGAAGACAATAGCAGGCATG
CTGGGGATGCGGTGGGCTCTATGGCTTCTGAGGCGGAAAGAACCAGCTGGGGCTCTAGGGGGTATCCCC
[124 nt withheld, positions 4620-4743]
C
[91 nt withheld, positions 4745-4835]
A
[49 nt withheld, positions 4837-4885]
CCTTTGACGTTGGAGTCCACGTTCTTT
[37 nt withheld, positions 4913-4949]
ACCCTATCTCGGTCTATTCTTTTGATTTATAAGGGATTTTGCCGATTTCGGCCTATTGGTTAAAAAATGA
GCTGATTTAACAAAAATTTAACGCGAATTAATTCTGTGGAATGTGTGTCAGTTAGGGTGTGGAAAGTCCC
CAGGCTCCCCAGCAGGCAGAAGTATGCAAAGCATGCATCTCAATTAGTCAGCAACCAGGTGTGGAAAGTC
CCCAGGCTCCCCAGCAGGCAGAAGTATGCAAAGCATGCATCTCAATTAGTCAGCAACCATAGTCCCGCCC
CTAACTCCGCCCATCCCGCCCCTAACTCCGCCCAGTTCCGCCCATTCTCCGCCCCATGGCTGACTAATTT
TTTTTATTTATGCAGAGGCCGAGGCCGCCTCTGCCTCTGAGCTATTCCAGAAGTAGTGAGGAGGCTTTTT
TGGAGGCCTAGGCTTTTGCAAAAAGCTCCCGGGAGCTTGTATATCCATTTTCGGATCTGATCAGCACGTG
TTGACAATTAATCATCGGCATAGTATATCGGCATAGTATAATACGACAAGGTGAGGAACTAAACCATGGC
CAAGTTGACCAGTGCCGTTCCGGTGCTCACCGCGCGCGACGTCGCCGGAGCGGTCGAGTTCTGGACCGAC
CGGCTCGGGTTCTCCCGGGACTTCGTGGAGGACGACTTCGCCGGTGTGGTCCGGGACGACGTGACCCTGT
TCATCAGCGCGGTCCAGGACCAGGTGGTGCCGGACAACACCCTGGCCTGGGTGTGGGTGCGCGGCCTGGA
CGAGCTGTACGCCGAGTGGTCGGAGGTCGTGTCCACGAACTTCCGGGACGCCTCCGGGCCGGCCATGACC
GAGATCGGCGAGCAGCCGTGGGGGCGGGAGTTCGCCCTGCGCGACCCGGCCGGCAACTGCGTGCACTTCG
TGGCCGAGGAGCAGGACTGACACGTGCTACGAGATTTCGATTCCACCGCCGCCTTCTATGAAAGGTTGGG
CTTCGGAATCGTTTTCCGGGACGCCGGCTGGATGATCCTCCAGCGCGGGGATCTCATGCTGGAGTTCTTC
GCCCACCCCAACTTGTTTATTGCAGCTTATAATGGTTACAAATAAAGCAATAGCATCACAAATTTCACAA
ATAAAGCATTTTTTTCACTGCATTCTAGTTGTGGTTTGTCCAAACTCATCAATGTATCTTATCATGTCTG
TATACCGTCGACCTCTAGCTAGAGCTTGGCGTAATCATGGTCATAGCTGTTTCCTGTGTGAAATTGTTAT
CCGCTCACAATTCCACACAACATACGAGCCGGAAGCATAAAGTGTAAAGCCTGGGGTGCCTAATGAGTGA
GCTAACTCACATTAATTGCGTTGCGCTCACTGCCCGCTTTCCAGTCGGGAAACCTGTCGTGCCAGCTGCA
TTAATGAATCGGCCAACGCGCGGGGAGAGGCGGTTTGCGTATTGGGCGCTCTTCCGCTTCCTCGCTCACT
GACTCGCTGCGCTCGGTCGTTCGGCTGCGGCGAGCGGTATCAGCTCACTCAAAGGCGGTAATACGGTTAT
CCACAGAATCAGGGGATAACGCAGGAAAGAACATGTGAGCAAAAGGCCAGCAAAAGGCCAGGAACCGTAA
AAAGGCCGCGTTGCTGGCGTTTTTCCATAGGCTCCGCCCCCCTGACGAGCATCACAAAAATCGACGCTCA
AGTCAGAGGTGGCGAAACCCGACAGGACTATAAAGATACCAGGCGTTTCCCCCTGGAAGCTCCCTCGTGC
GCTCTCCTGTTCCGACCCTGCCGCTTACCGGATACCTGTCCGCCTTTCTCCCTTCGGGAAGCGTGGCGCT
TTCTCATAGCTCACGCTGTAGGTATCTCAGTTCGGTGTAGGTCGTTCGCTCCAAGCTGGGCTGTGTGCAC
GAACCCCCCGTTCAGCCCGACCGCTGCGCCTTATCCGGTAACTATCGTCTTGAGTCCAACCCGGTAAGAC
ACGACTTATCGCCACTGGCAGCAGCCACTGGTAACAGGATTAGCAGAGCGAGGTATGTAGGCGGTGCTAC
AGAGTTCTTGAAGTGGTGGCCTAACTACGGCTACACTAGAAGAACAGTATTTGGTATCTGCGCTCTGCTG
AAGCCAGTTACCTTCGGAAAAAGAGTTGGTAGCTCTTGATCCGGCAAACAAACCACCGCTGGTAGCGGTG
GTTTTTTTGTTTGCAAGCAGCAGATTACGCGCAGAAAAAAAGGATCTCAAGAAGATCCTTTGATCTTTTC
TACGGGGTCTGACGCTCAGTGGAACGAAAACTCACGTTAAGGGATTTTGGTCATGAGATTATCAAAAAGG
ATCTTCACCTAGATCCTTTTAAATTAAAAATGAAGTTTTAAATCAATCTAAAGTATATATGAGTAAACTT
GGTCTGACAGTTACCAATGCTTAATCAGTGAGGCACCTATCTCAGCGATCTGTCTATTTCGTTCATCCAT
AGTTGCCTGACTCCCCGTCGTGTAGATAACTACGATACGGGAGGGCTTACCATCTGGCCCCAGTGCTGCA
ATGATACCGCGAGACCCACGCTCACCGGCTCCAGATTTATCAGCAATAAACCAGCCAGCCGGAAGGGCCG
AGCGCAGAAGTGGTCCTGCAACTTTATCCGCCTCCATCCAGTCTATTAATTGTTGCCGGGAAGCTAGAGT
AAGTAGTTCGCCAGTTAATAGTTTGCGCAACGTTGTTGCCATTGCTACAGGCATCGTGGTGTCACGCTCG
TCGTTTGGTATGGCTTCATTCAGCTCCGGTTCCCAACGATCAAGGCGAGTTACATGATCCCCCATGTTGT
GCAAAAAAGCGGTTAGCTCCTTCGGTCCTCCGATCGTTGTCAGAAGTAAGTTGGCCGCAGTGTTATCACT
CATGGTTATGGCAGCACTGCATAATTCTCTTACTGTCATGCCATCCGTAAGATGCTTTTCTGTGACTGGT
GAGTACTCAACCAAGTCATTCTGAGAATAGTGTATGCGGCGACCGAGTTGCTCTTGCCCGGCGTCAATAC
GGGATAATACCGCGCCACATAGCAGAACTTTAAAAGTGCTCATCATTGGAAAACGTTCTTCGGGGCGAAA
ACTCTCAAGGATCTTACCGCTGTTGAGATCCAGTTCGATGTAACCCACTCGTGCACCCAACTGATCTTCA
GCATCTTTTACTTTCACCAGCGTTTCTGGGTGAGCAAAAACAGGAAGGCAAAATGCCGCAAAAAAGGGAA
TAAGGGCGACACGGAAATGTTGAATACTCATACTCTTCCTTTTTCAATATTATTGAAGCATTTATCAGGG
TTATTGTCTCATGAGCGGATACATATTTGAATGTATTTAGAAAAATAAACAAATAGGGGTTCCGCGCACA
TTTCCCCGAAAAGTGCCACCTGACGTCGACGGATCGGGAGATCTCCCGATCCCCTATGGTGCACTCTCAG
TACAATCTGCTCTGATGCCGCATAGTTAAGCCAGTATCTGCTCCCTGCTTGTGTGTTGGAGGTCGCTGAG
TAGTGCGCGAGCAAAATTTAAGCTACAACAAGGCAAGGCTTGACCGACAATTGCATGAAGAATCTGCTTA
GGGTTAGGCGTTTTGCGCTGCTTCGCGATGTACGGGCCAGATATACGCGTTGACATTGATTATTGACTAG
TTATTAATAGTAATCAATTACGGGGTCATTAGTTCATAGCCCATATATGGAGTTCCGCGTTACATAACTT
ACGGTAAATGGCCCGCCTGGCTGACCGCCCAACGACCCCCGCCCATTGACGTCAATAATGACGTATGTTC
CCATAGTAACGCCAATAGGGACTTTCCATTGACGTCAATGGGTGGAGTATTTACGGTAAACTGCCCACTT
GGCAGTACATCAAGTGTATCATATGCCAAGTACGCCCCCTATTGACGTCAATGACGGTAAATGGCCCGCC
TGGCATTATGCCCAGTACATGACCTTATGGGACTTTCCTACTTGGCAGTACATCTACGTATTAGTCATCG
CTATTACCATGGTGATGCGGTTTTGGCAGTACATCAATGGGCGTGGATAGCGGTTTGACTCACGGGGATT
TCCAAGTCTCCACCCCATTGACGTCAATGGGAGTTTGTTTTGGCACCAAAATCAACGGGACTTTCCAAAA
TGTCGTAACAACTCCGCCCCATTGACGCAAATGGGCGGTAGGCGTGTACGGTGGGAGGTCTATATAAGCA
GCGCGTTTTGCCTGTACTGGGTCTCTCTGGTTAGACCAGATCTGAGCCTGGGAGCTCTCTGGCTAACTAG
GGAACCCACTGCTTAAGCCTCAATAAAGCTTGCCTTGAGTGCTTCAAGTAGTGTGTGCCCGTCTGTTGTG
TGACTCTGGTAACTAGAGATCCCTCAGACCCTTTTAGTCAGTGTGGAAAATCTCTAGCAGTGGCGCCCGA
ACAGGGACTTGAAAGCGAAAGGGAAACCAGAGGAGCTCTCTCGACGCAGGACTCGGCTTGCTGAAGCGCG
CACGGCAAGAGGCGAGGGGCGGCGACTGGTGAGTACGCCAAAAATTTTGACTAGCGGAGGCTAGAAGGAG
AGAGATGGGTGCGAGAGCGTCAGTATTAAGCGGGGGAGAATTAGATCGCGATGGGAAAAAATTCGGTTAA
GGCCAGGGGGAAAGAAAAAATATAAATTAAAACATATAGTATGGGCAAGCAGGGAGCTAGAACGATTCGC
AGTTAATCCTGGCCTGTTAGAAACATCAGAAGGCTGTAGACAAATACTGGGACAGCTACAACCATCCCTT
CAGACAGGATCAGAAGAACTTAGATCATTATATAATACAGTAGCAACCCTCTATTGTGTGCATCAAAGGA
TAGAGATAAAAGACACCAAGGAAGCTTTAGACAAGATAGAGGAAGAGCAAAACAAAAGTAAGACCACCGC
ACAGCAAGCGGCCGCTGATCTTCAGACCTGGAGGAGGAGATATGAGGGACAATTGGAGAAGTGAATTATA
TAAATATAAAGTAGTAAAAATTGAACCATTAGGAGTAGCACCCACCAAGGCAAAGAGAAGAGTGGTGCAG
AGAGAAAAAAGAGCAGTGGGAATAGGAGCTTTGTTCCTTGGGTTCTTGGGAGCAGCAGGAAGCACTATGG
GCGCAGCGTCAATGACGCTGACGGTACAGGCCAGACAATTATTGTCTGGTATAGTGCAGCAGCAGAACAA
TTTGCTGAGGGCTATTGAGGCGCAACAGCATCTGTTGCAACTCACAGTCTGGGGCATCAAGCAGCTCCAG
GCAAGAATCCTGGCTGTGGAAAGATACCTAAAGGATCAACAGCTCCTGGGGATTTGGGGTTGCTCTGGAA
AACTCATTTGCACCACTGCTGTGCCTTGGAATGCTAGTTGGAGTAATAAATCTCTGGAACAGATTTGGAA
TCACACGACCTGGATGGAGTGGGACAGAGAAATTAACAATTACACAAGCTTAATACACTCCTTAATTGAA
GAATCGCAAAACCAGCAAGAAAAGAATGAACAAGAATTATTGGAATTAGATAAATGGGCAAGTTTGTGGA
ATTGGTTTAACATAACAAATTGGCTGTGGTATATAAAATTATTCATAATGATAGTAGGAGGCTTGGTAGG
TTTAAGAATAGTTTTTGCTGTACTTTCTATAGTGAATAGAGTTAGGCAGGGATATTCACCATTATCGTTT
CAGACCCACCTCCCAACCCCGAGGGGACCCGACAGGCCCGAAGGAATAGAAGAAGAAGGTGGAGAGAGAG
ACAGAGACAGATCCATTCGATTAGTGAACGGATCGGCACTGCGTGCGCCAATTCTGCAGACAAATGGCAG
TATTCATCCACAATTTTAAAAGAAAAGGGGGGATTGGGGGGTACAGTGCAGGGGAAAGAATAGTAGACAT
AATAGCAACAGACATACAAACTAAAGAATTACAAAAACAAATTACAAAAATTCAAAATTTTCGGGTTTAT
TACAGGGACAGCAGAGATCCAGTTTGGTTAATTAACCCGTGTCGGCTCCAGATCT
